Addgene plasmid #237800: pORTMAGE-At1
Purpose: Single-stranded recombineering in Agrobacterium tumefaciens
Depositing lab: Timothy Wannier. Publication: A diverse single-stranded DNA-annealing protein library enables efficient genome editing across bacterial phyla. Filsinger GT, Mychack A, Lyerly E, Henriksen C, Bartlett TM, Kuchwara H, Eitzinger S, Bernhardt TG, Walker S, Church GM, Wannier TM. Proc Natl Acad Sci U S A. 2025 Apr 29;122(17):e2414342122. doi: 10.1073/pnas.2414342122. Epub 2025 Apr 21. PubMed 40258142.
Backbone
  Vector backbone: pSRK
  Vector type: Bacterial Expression ; Recombineering in Agrobacterium tumefaciens
Growth in bacteria
  Bacterial resistance: Kanamycin, 50 μg/mL
  Growth temperature: 37°C
  Growth strain: DH5alpha
  Copy number: Unknown
Gene/Insert
  Gene/Insert name: EcpRecT
  Species: E.coli
  Insert size (bp): 810
  GenBank ID: NP_415865
How to cite: pORTMAGE-At1 was a gift from Timothy Wannier (Addgene plasmid # 237800)
