[The description below was written by a language model from this plasmid's Addgene catalogue record and pLannotate feature annotations shown in this document.]
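Description:
pORTMAGE-At1 is a 6.2 kb broad-host-range bacterial expression plasmid built on the pSRK backbone and intended for single-stranded DNA (oligonucleotide-mediated) recombineering in Agrobacterium tumefaciens. It replicates through the pBBR1 oriV together with its cognate pBBR1 Rep protein, a replicon from Bordetella bronchiseptica that functions in many Gram-negative species. This allows the plasmid to be cloned and propagated in E. coli and then maintained in Agrobacterium. Selection is by kanamycin, conferred by the neo (nptII) gene. The short annotated tetracycline-resistance and Tn5 transposase fragments appear to be non-functional remnants of the backbone's construction history rather than working parts.

The payload is EcpRecT, the roughly 810 bp recT gene from E. coli. RecT is a single-stranded DNA-annealing protein that binds ssDNA and promotes the pairing of complementary strands, a role comparable to lambda Red Beta. In oligo recombineering, such a protein is understood to anneal a synthetic mutagenic oligonucleotide to its genomic target during replication, so that defined edits are incorporated without a double-strand break. The gene sits downstream of a lac promoter with its CAP binding site and lac operator. The plasmid also carries lacI driven by the up-mutated lacIq promoter, which supplies enough repressor to keep RecT expression low until it is induced with IPTG. The feature table does not annotate any additional recombineering component, such as a mismatch-repair inhibitor, although about 1 kb at the start of the sequence carries no annotation. The construct comes from work that screened a diverse library of annealing proteins for genome editing across bacterial phyla.
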