Features (pLannotate 1.2.2; 11 found; start..end, strand, type, name):
   1023..1792    +  rep_origin     pBBR1 oriV: replication origin of the broad-host-range plasmid pBBR1 from Bordetella bronchiseptica; requires the pBBR1 Rep protein for replication
   1793..2455    +  CDS            pBBR1 Rep: replication protein for the broad-host-range plasmid pBBR1 from Bordetella bronchiseptica
   2516..2585    +  CDS            TcR (fragment): tetracycline efflux protein; tet; confers resistance to tetracycline
   2844..3650    -  CDS            recT: RECT_ECOLI - Experimental evidence at protein level: Swiss-Prot protein existence level 1. Binds to single-stranded DNA and also promotes the renaturation of complementary single-stranded DNA. Function in recombination. Has a function similar to that of lambda RedB. From Escherichia coli (strain K12).
   3671..3687    -  protein_bind   lac operator: The lac repressor binds to the lac operator to inhibit transcription in E. coli. This inhibition can be relieved by adding lactose or isopropyl-β-D-thiogalactopyranoside (IPTG). lac repressor encoded by lacI
   3695..3725    -  promoter       lac promoter: promoter for the E. coli lac operon
   3740..3761    -  protein_bind   CAP binding site: CAP binding activates transcription in the presence of cAMP. E. coli catabolite activator protein
   3774..4856    -  CDS            lacI: lac repressor; lacI; The lac repressor binds to the lac operator to inhibit transcription in E. coli. This inhibition can be relieved by adding lactose or isopropyl-β-D-thiogalactopyranoside (IPTG).
   4857..4934    -  promoter       lacIq promoter: lacI (mutant); In the lacIq allele, a single base change in the promoter boosts expression of the lacI gene about 10-fold.
   4972..5763    -  CDS            neo: KKA2_KLEPN - Also known as kan, nptII. Experimental evidence at protein level: Swiss-Prot protein existence level 1. Resistance to kanamycin, neomycin, paromomycin, ribostamycin, butirosin and gentamicin B. From Klebsiella pneumoniae.
   5795..6079    -  CDS            tnpA (fragment): TN5P_ECOLX - Also known as tnp. Experimental evidence at protein level: Swiss-Prot protein existence level 1. Mediates transposition of transposon Tn5 by a 'cut and paste' mechanism. First, the monomeric transposase binds the 19 bp inverted DNA repeats flanking the transposon. Then, dimerization of the DNA- bound transposase creates a synaptic DNA complex. After nicking of the first DNA strand, excision of the transposon proceeds through a series of intermediates. The transposase then mediates the insertion of the transposon at a new site by strand transfer. The activity of the wild- type tran
>Addgene plasmid #237800 | pORTMAGE-At1 | depositor full sequence | sequence record 467190 | pORTMAGE-At1 sequence 6220 bps
CTCGGGCCGTCTCTTGGGCTTGATCGGCCTTCTTGCGCATCTCACGCGCTCCTGCGGCGGCCTGTAGGGC
AGGCTCATACCCCTGCCGAACCGCTTTTGTCAGCCGGTCGGCCACGGCTTCCGGCGTCTCAACGCGCTTT
GAGATTCCCAGCTTTTCGGCCAATCCCTGCGGTGCATAGGCGCGTGGCTCGACCGCTTGCGGGCTGATGG
TGACGTGGCCCACTGGTGGCCGCTCCAGGGCCTCGTAGAACGCCTGAATGCGCGTGTGACGTGCCTTGCT
GCCCTCGATGCCCCGTTGCAGCCCTAGATCGGCCACAGCGGCCGCAAACGTGGTCTGGTCGCGGGTCATC
TGCGCTTTGTTGCCGATGAACTCCTTGGCCGACAGCCTGCCGTCCTGCGTCAGCGGCACCACGAACGCGG
TCATGTGCGGGCTGGTTTCGTCACGGTGGATGCTGGCCGTCACGATGCGATCCGCCCCGTACTTGTCCGC
CAGCCACTTGTGCGCCTTCTCGAAGAACGCCGCCTGCTGTTCTTGGCTGGCCGACTTCCACCATTCCGGG
CTGGCCGTCATGACGTACTCGACCGCCAACACAGCGTCCTTGCGCCGCTTCTCTGGCAGCAACTCGCGCA
GTCGGCCCATCGCTTCATCGGTGCTGCTGGCCGCCCAGTGCTCGTTCTCTGGCGTCCTGCTGGCGTCAGC
GTTGGGCGTCTCGCGCTCGCGGTAGGCGTGCTTGAGACTGGCCGCCACGTTGCCCATTTTCGCCAGCTTC
TTGCATCGCATGATCGCGTATGCCGCCATGCCTGCCCCTCCCTTTTGGTGTCCAACCGGCTCGACGGGGG
CAGCGCAAGGCGGTGCCTCCGGCGGGCCACTCAATGCTTGAGTATACTCACTAGACTTTGCTTCGCAAAG
TCGTGACCGCCTACGGCGGCTGCGGCGCCCTACGGGCTTGCTCTCCGGGCTTCGCCCTGCGCGGTCGCTG
CGCTCCCTTGCCAGCCCGTGGATATGTGGACGATGGCCGCGAGCGGCCACCGGCTGGCTCGCTTCGCTCG
GCCCGTGGACAACCCTGCTGGACAAGCTGATGGACAGGCTGCGCCTGCCCACGAGCTTGACCACAGGGAT
TGCCCACCGGCTACCCAGCCTTCGACCACATACCCACCGGCTCCAACTGCGCGGCCTGCGGCCTTGCCCC
ATCAATTTTTTTAATTTTCTCTGGGGAAAAGCCTCCGGCCTGCGGCCTGCGCGCTTCGCTTGCCGGTTGG
ACACCAAGTGGAAGGCGGGTCAAGGCTCGCGCAGCGACCGCGCAGCGGCTTGGCCTTGACGCGCCTGGAA
CGACCCAAGCCTATGCGAGTGGGGGCAGTCGAAGGCGAAGCCCGCCCGCCTGCCCCCCGAGCCTCACGGC
GGCGAGTGCGGGGGTTCCAAGGGGGCAGCGCCACCTTGGGCAAGGCCGAAGGCCGCGCAGTCGATCAACA
AGCCCCGGAGGGGCCACTTTTTGCCGGAGGGGGAGCCGCGCCGAAGGCGTGGGGGAACCCCGCAGGGGTG
CCCTTCTTTGGGCACCAAAGAACTAGATATAGGGCGAAATGCGAAAGACTTAAAAATCAACAACTTAAAA
AAGGGGGGTACGCAACAGCTCATTGCGGCACCCCCCGCAATAGCTCATTGCGTAGGTTAAAGAAAATCTG
TAATTGACTGCCACTTTTACGCAACGCATAATTGTTGTCGCGCTGCCGAAAAGTTGCAGCTGATTGCGCA
TGGTGCCGCAACCGTGCGGCACCCTACCGCATGGAGATAAGCATGGCCACGCAGTCCAGAGAAATCGGCA
TTCAAGCCAAGAACAAGCCCGGTCACTGGGTGCAAACGGAACGCAAAGCGCATGAGGCGTGGGCCGGGCT
TATTGCGAGGAAACCCACGGCGGCAATGCTGCTGCATCACCTCGTGGCGCAGATGGGCCACCAGAACGCC
GTGGTGGTCAGCCAGAAGACACTTTCCAAGCTCATCGGACGTTCTTTGCGGACGGTCCAATACGCAGTCA
AGGACTTGGTGGCCGAGCGCTGGATCTCCGTCGTGAAGCTCAACGGCCCCGGCACCGTGTCGGCCTACGT
GGTCAATGACCGCGTGGCGTGGGGCCAGCCCCGCGACCAGTTGCGCCTGTCGGTGTTCAGTGCCGCCGTG
GTGGTTGATCACGACGACCAGGACGAATCGCTGTTGGGGCATGGCGACCTGCGCCGCATCCCGACCCTGT
ATCCGGGCGAGCAGCAACTACCGACCGGCCCCGGCGAGGAGCCGCCCAGCCAGCCCGGCATTCCGGGCAT
GGAACCAGACCTGCCAGCCTTGACCGAAACGGAGGAATGGGAACGGCGCGGGCAGCAGCGCCTGCCGATG
CCCGATGAGCCGTGTTTTCTGGACGATGGCGAGCCGTTGGAGCCGCCGACACGGGTCACGCTGCCGCGCC
GGTAGCACTTGGGTTGCGCAGCAACCCGTAAGTGCGCTGTTCCAGACTATCGGCTGTAGCCGCCTCGCCG
CCCTATACCTTGTCTGCCTCCCCGCGTTGCGTCGCGGTGCATGGAGCCGGGCCACCTCGACCTGAATGGA
AGCCGGCGGCACCTCGCTAACGGATTCACCGTTTTTATCAGGCTCTGGGAGGCAGAATAAATGATCATAT
CGTCAATTATTACCTCCACGGGGAGAGCCTGAGCAAACTGGCCTCAGGCATTTGAGAAGCACACGGTCAC
ACTGCTTCCGGTAGTCAATAAACCGGTAAACCAGCAATAGACATAAGCGGCTATTTAACGACCCTGCCCT
GAACCGACGACCGGGTCGAATTTGCTTTCGAATTGCTAGCTTATTCCTCTGAATTATCGATTACACTGTA
TTCCCCGGTTAATACAGAGGAATCTGCAGGATCGATTGTCAGTGGTTCCTTTTCATCCATTGATACTGCA
CGCTGGATCTCAATTGATACGGGCAAATATTTGAACAGGCGACGAATAGCCGTTTTCTTTGCCATTTCTT
CCCAGTGAGTTACCCACGGCCCGTTATTACCAGCTTTACTCAGGCTGCGCACCAGCTCAATCTGTTTGCG
CGTCATAACTTCAAACTGAGTACCTCCGTCTTTCAGTCTTGCGACAGCATAGACGTGGGTAACCGGGGCA
TCTTCGTTTTCTCCCGGGCGGTGTATTAACTTTTCATCAAGGCCAAATTCGAAGCTAAACTCGTCACCTT
CACGGACAACACGGGCTGACAGGCTGGCGATTTGACCAGAACGGCGAGCCAGATCAATCATGCCGCGATA
GCCAATGATTAGCTGAACGTTCTTTTTACCGCTCTTTTCGTTTTTATTACCAAAAGGCAGTAAATATGCA
TGACCGAGGGCGCTACCTGGCTCAAGTCCGAGCTGTGAACACTGTACGATCGCACTGACAAAACTCATAG
TGTCACAGTTTCCTAACGCCGGAACTTTACGAATTTCTGTGGTGGCGATACGGATCATACGTTCAGCCGT
CATATGGCGTGGAAGAGCTGCTGCCAGTTGCTCTTTCATTGATGGCTGGTTAATAAAACTAATCACGTCG
CTATTTTTAACTGCTGCTGGTGCACGGTTTCCCTGAGTTTTTTGCAGATCGGCTTTTGCGATTGGTGGTT
GCTTAGTCATGTTAATTCCTCCTTTTTAAATTGTTATCCGCTCACAATTCCACACAACATACGAGCCGGA
AGCATAAAGTGTAAAGCCTGGGGTGCCTAATGAGTGAGCTAACTCACATTAATTGCGTTGCGCTCACTGC
CCGCTTTCCAGTCGGGAAACCTGTCGTGCCAGCTGCATTAATGAATCGGCCAACGCGCGGGGAGAGGCGG
TTTGCGTATTGGGCGCCAGGGTGGTTTTTCTTTTCACCAGTGAGACGGGCAACAGCTGATTGCCCTTCAC
CGCCTGGCCCTGAGAGAGTTGCAGCAAGCGGTCCACGCTGGTTTGCCCCAGCAGGCGAAAATCCTGTTTG
ATGGTGGTTAACGGCGGGATATAACATGAGCTGTCTTCGGTATCGTCGTATCCCACTACCGAGATATCCG
CACCAACGCGCAGCCCGGACTCGGTAATGGCGCGCATTGCGCCCAGCGCCATCTGATCGTTGGCAACCAG
CATCGCAGTGGGAACGATGCCCTCATTCAGCATTTGCATGGTTTGTTGAAAACCGGACATGGCACTCCAG
TCGCCTTCCCGTTCCGCTATCGGCTGAATTTGATTGCGAGTGAGATATTTATGCCAGCCAGCCAGACGCA
GACGCGCCGAGACAGAACTTAATGGGCCCGCTAACAGCGCGATTTGCTGGTGACCCAATGCGACCAGATG
CTCCACGCCCAGTCGCGTACCGTCTTCATGGGAGAAAATAATACTGTTGATGGGTGTCTGGTCAGAGACA
TCAAGAAATAACGCCGGAACATTAGTGCAGGCAGCTTCCACAGCAATGGCATCCTGGTCATCCAGCGGAT
AGTTAATGATCAGCCCACTGACGCGTTGCGCGAGAAGATTGTGCACCGCCGCTTTACAGGCTTCGACGCC
GCTTCGTTCTACCATCGACACCACCACGCTGGCACCCAGTTGATCGGCGCGAGATTTAATCGCCGCGACA
ATTTGCGACGGCGCGTGCAGGGCCAGACTGGAGGTGGCAACGCCAATCAGCAACGACTGTTTGCCCGCCA
GTTGTTGTGCCACGCGGTTGGGAATGTAATTCAGCTCCGCCATCGCCGCTTCCACTTTTTCCCGCGTTTT
CGCAGAAACGTGGCTGGCCTGGTTCACCACGCGGGAAACGGTCTGATAAGAGACACCGGCATACTCTGCG
ACATCGTATAACGTTACTGGTTTCACATTCACCACCCTGAATTGACTCTCTTCCGGGCGCTATCATGCCA
TACCGCGAAAGGTTTTGCACCATTCGATGGTGTCAATCAGAATTCAATTTCGAACCCCAGAGTCCCGCTC
AGAAGAACTCGTCAAGAAGGCGATAGAAGGCGATGCGCTGCGAATCGGGAGCGGCGATACCGTAAAGCAC
GAGGAAGCGGTCAGCCCATTCGCCGCCAAGCTCTTCAGCAATATCACGGGTAGCCAACGCTATGTCCTGA
TAGCGGTCCGCCACACCCAGCCGGCCACAGTCGATGAATCCAGAAAAGCGGCCATTTTCCACCATGATAT
TCGGCAAGCAGGCATCGCCATGGGTCACGACGAGATCCTCGCCGTCGGGCATGCGCGCCTTGAGCCTGGC
GAACAGTTCGGCTGGCGCGAGCCCCTGATGCTCTTCGTCCAGATCATCCTGATCGACAAGACCGGCTTCC
ATCCGAGTACGTGCTCGCTCGATGCGATGTTTCGCTTGGTGGTCGAATGGGCAGGTAGCCGGATCAAGCG
TATGCAGCCGCCGCATTGCATCAGCCATGATGGATACTTTCTCGGCAGGAGCAAGGTGAGATGACAGGAG
ATCCTGCCCCGGCACTTCGCCCAATAGCAGCCAGTCCCTTCCCGCTTCAGTGACAACGTCGAGCACAGCT
GCGCAAGGAACGCCCGTCGTGGCCAGCCACGATAGCCGCGCTGCCTCGTCCTGCAGTTCATTCAGGGCAC
CGGACAGGTCGGTCTTGACAAAAAGAACCGGGCGCCCCTGCGCTGACAGCCGGAACACGGCGGCATCAGA
GCAGCCGATTGTCTGTTGTGCCCAGTCATAGCCGAATAGCCTCTCCACCCAAGCGGCCGGAGAACCTGCG
TGCAATCCATCTTGTTCAATCATGCGAAACGATCCTCATCCTGTCTCTTGATCAGATCTTGATCCCCTGC
GCCATCAGATCCTTGGCGGCAAGAAAGCCATCCAGTTTACTTTGCAGGGCTTCCCAACCTTACCAGAGGG
CGCCCCAGCTGGCAATTCCGGTTCGCTTGCTGTCCATAAAACCGCCCAGTCTAGCTATCGCCATGTAAGC
CCACTGCAAGCTACCTGCTTTCTCTTTGCGCTTGCGTTTTCCCTTGTCCAGATAGCCCAGTAGCTGACAT
TCATCCCAGGTGGCACTTTTCGGGGAAATGTGCGCGCCCGCGTTCCTGCTGGCGCTGGGCCTGTTTCTGG
CGCTGGACTTCCCGCTGTTCCGTCAGCAGCTTTTCGCCCACGGCCTTGATGATCGCGGCGGCCTTGGCCT
GCATATCCCGATTCAACGGCCCCAGGGCGTCCAGAACGGGCTTCAGGCGCTCCCGAAGGT
